Addgene plasmid #12738: DCT.VV.Orf50
Purpose: This plasmid was designed for screening purposes and may contain discrepancies relative to the current canonical GenBank version of the gene.
Depositing lab: Jack Bennink & Jon Yewdell. Depositing organization: National Institute of Allergy and Infectious Diseases (NIAID). Publication: Identification of poxvirus CD8+ T cell determinants to enable rational design and characterization of smallpox vaccines. Tscharke DC, Karupiah G, Zhou J, Palmore T, Irvine KR, Haeryfar SM, Williams S, Sidney J, Sette A, Bennink JR, Yewdell JW. J Exp Med. 2005 January 3; 201(1): 95–104. 10.1084/jem.20041912 PubMed 15623576.
Backbone
  Vector backbone: pcDNA 3.1D V5-His-TOPO
  Backbone manufacturer: Invitrogen
  Backbone size w/o insert (bp): 5514
  Vector type: Mammalian Expression
  Selectable markers: Neomycin (select with G418)
Growth in bacteria
  Bacterial resistance: Ampicillin, 100 μg/mL
  Growth temperature: 37°C
  Growth strain: DH5alpha
  Copy number: High Copy
Gene/Insert
  Gene/Insert name: VV.Orf50
  Species: Vaccinia Virus
  Insert size (bp): 210
  Cloning method: Restriction Enzyme; 5′ cloning site BamHI (not destroyed); 3′ cloning site BamHI (not destroyed)
  Sequencing primers: 5′ Universal T7
Terms and licenses: Academic/Nonprofit Terms; Industry Terms: Not Available to Industry
Depositor comments: Please see the Vaccinia kit page ( https://www.addgene.org/vvorf/ ) for more information. The kit page contains the supplemental VVOrfData spreadsheet, which includes important information about this plasmid. The plasmid and insert names provided here relate only to this library. The name of the ORF (if present) in VACV strain Copenhagen and the name of the ORF (if annotated) in VACV strain WR sequence can be found in VVOrfData spreadsheet. Please note that the amino acid sequence given for each ORF in the spreadsheet may contain some errors. Additionally, changes from the expected sequence may be present in these plasmids. Please see Addgene's quality control sequence and sequencing notes in the VVOrfData spreadsheet before ordering this plasmid.
How to cite: DCT.VV.Orf50 was a gift from Jack Bennink & Jon Yewdell (Addgene plasmid # 12738 ; http://n2t.net/addgene:12738 ; RRID:Addgene_12738)
