[The description below was written by a language model from this plasmid's Addgene catalogue record.]
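Description:
DCT.VV.Orf50 is a mammalian expression plasmid carrying a short vaccinia virus open reading frame, one member of a library of vaccinia ORF clones. It is built on the commercial pcDNA 3.1D V5-His-TOPO backbone (about 5.5 kb without insert), is maintained in E. coli as a high-copy plasmid under ampicillin selection, and carries a neomycin resistance marker so that transfected mammalian cells can be selected with G418.

The insert, designated VV.Orf50, is roughly 210 bp and is flanked by BamHI sites that remain intact on both sides, so the fragment can be excised again. The record does not explicitly list the promoter or tags. Vectors of this backbone family normally drive expression from the CMV immediate-early promoter, include a T7 promoter site upstream of the insert (consistent with the T7 sequencing primer listed here), and offer C-terminal V5 and polyhistidine tags. Whether the ORF is in frame with those tags in this clone is not stated.

The library name "Orf50" is an internal numbering only. The corresponding gene names in the vaccinia Copenhagen and WR strains are given in a supplementary spreadsheet that accompanies the collection and are not part of this record. The plasmid set was generated for screening, in the context of work identifying poxvirus CD8+ T cell determinants relevant to smallpox vaccine design, where individual viral ORFs are expressed in cells to test for recognition by T cells. The depositors caution that clones were made for screening purposes and may differ from the canonical reference sequence, so the available quality-control sequence data should be consulted before relying on the exact coding sequence.
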