>Addgene plasmid #12738 | DCT.VV.Orf50 | addgene partial sequence | sequence record 19133 | T7 5'-TAATACGACTCACTATAGGG-3'
GATCCAGTACCCTTCACCGAATTCCAGCTGACCACCATGAAGATATCATTGATTGAGAAGAAGCTAATAC
CCTCGCCTCCACTAGAAGAGAATACGCATGTTTTAATGCATTCTCCGTTAGTGTTTGATTCTTGGTTAAA
CTCAGCCACCGCCTTGATTCTAGTATCTTTTGTTCTAGATGAGAACTCTATATTAGAGATACCAAAGACT
TTGAAATATAGTAATAAGATTTCTATTCCTGACTGAGCAATTCCCGGGGATCCGAATAAAGGGTCAAGAC
AATTCTGCAGATATCCAGCACAGTGGCGGCCGCTCGAGTCTAGAGGGCCCGCGGTTCGAAGGTAAGCCTA
TCCCTAACCCTCTCCTCGGTCTCGATTCTACGCGTACCGGTCATCATCACCATCACCATTGAGTTTAAAC
CCGCTGATCAGCCTCGACTGTGCCTTCTAGTTGCCAGCCATCTGTTGTTTGCCCCTCCCCCGTGCCTTCC
TTGACCCTGGAAGGTGCCACTCCCACTGTCCTTTCCTAATAAAATGAGGAAATTGCATCGCATTGTCTGA
GTAGGTGTCATTCTAT
